Addgene plasmid #171792: 469_pME_iCre
Purpose: pME-Vector with codon improved iCre sequence. Tol2-kit compatible.
Depositing lab: Jean Giacomotto. Depositing organization: University of Queensland. Publication: Optimising the zebrafish Cre/Lox toolbox. Codon improved iCre, new gateway tools, Cre protein and guidelines. Tromp A, Wang H, Hall TE, Mowry B, Giacomotto J. Front Physiol. 2023 Aug 2;14:1221310. doi: 10.3389/fphys.2023.1221310. eCollection 2023. PubMed 37601640.
Backbone
  Vector backbone: pME
  Total vector size (bp): 3609
Growth in bacteria
  Bacterial resistance: Kanamycin, 50 μg/mL
  Growth temperature: 37°C
  Growth strain: DH5alpha
  Copy number: Unknown
Gene/Insert
  Gene/Insert name: codon-optimized iCre sequence (alt name: iCre)
  Species: Synthetic
  Insert size (bp): 1056
  Promoter: None
  Cloning method: Gateway Cloning
  Sequencing primers: 5′ gtaaaacgacggccagt; 3′ gtcatagctgtttcctg
Resource information
  A portion of this plasmid was derived from a plasmid made by: Dr. Thomas Hall.
Terms and licenses: Academic/Nonprofit Terms; Industry Terms: Not Available to Industry
How to cite: 469_pME_iCre was a gift from Jean Giacomotto (Addgene plasmid # 171792 ; http://n2t.net/addgene:171792 ; RRID:Addgene_171792)
