[The description below was written by a language model from this plasmid's Addgene catalogue record and pLannotate feature annotations shown in this document.]
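Description:
469_pME_iCre is a Gateway middle-entry clone (pME backbone, 3,609 bp) carrying a codon-improved Cre recombinase coding sequence, iCre, for use with the Tol2kit multisite Gateway system in zebrafish transgenesis. It is a bacterial shuttle and donor plasmid rather than an expression vector. It replicates in E. coli from a high-copy ColE1/pUC-type origin and is selected with kanamycin through an aph(3')-Ia aminoglycoside phosphotransferase gene. The feature table also shows standard entry-vector backbone elements: rrnB T1 and T2 transcription terminators upstream of the cloning region, which insulate the insert from read-through transcription in bacteria, a T7 promoter next to the attL2 site, and short lacZα, lacI and RSF ori fragments that appear to be non-functional remnants.

The payload is the synthetic iCre open reading frame, listed as a 1,056 bp insert. The annotation tool recognises about 1 kb of it as bacteriophage P1 Cre, the enzyme that catalyses site-specific recombination between loxP sites. The insert lies between attL1 and attL2 recombination sites. The record states that there is no promoter driving the insert, as expected for a middle-entry clone. Expression is obtained only after an LR Clonase reaction combines this plasmid with a 5' entry clone supplying a promoter, a 3' entry clone supplying a polyadenylation signal or tag, and a Tol2 transposon destination vector. This lets users place iCre under any tissue-specific or inducible promoter of choice to build Cre driver lines. According to the record, the plasmid belongs to a toolset aimed at optimising Cre/lox approaches in zebrafish.
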