Features (pLannotate 1.2.2; 11 found; start..end, strand, type, name):
    154..742     -  rep_origin     ori: high-copy-number ColE1/pMB1/pBR322/pUC origin of replication
    889..1698    -  CDS            KanR: aminoglycoside phosphotransferase; aph(3')-Ia; confers resistance to kanamycin in bacteria or G418 (Geneticin®) in eukaryotes
   1832..1850    +  promoter       T7 promoter: promoter for bacteriophage T7 RNA polymerase
   1868..1967    +  protein_bind   attL2: mutant version of attL; recombination site for the Gateway® LR reaction LR Clonase™
   1972..2997    -  CDS            cre: RECR_BPP1 - Experimental evidence at protein level: Swiss-Prot protein existence level 1. Catalyzes site-specific recombination between two 34-base- pair LOXP sites. Its role is to maintain the phage genome as a monomeric unit-copy plasmid in the lysogenic state. From Escherichia phage P1 (Bacteriophage P1).
   3033..3132    -  protein_bind   attL1: mutant version of attL; recombination site for the Gateway® LR reaction LR Clonase™
   3148..3184    +  CDS            lacZα (fragment): LacZα fragment of β-galactosidase; lacZ fragment
   3231..3274    -  terminator     rrnB T1 terminator: Escherichia coli rrnB; transcription terminator T1 from the E. coli rrnB gene
   3406..3433    +  terminator     rrnB T2 terminator: transcription terminator T2 from the E. coli rrnB gene
   3488..3580    -  CDS            lacI (fragment): lac repressor; lacI; The lac repressor binds to the lac operator to inhibit transcription in E. coli. This inhibition can be relieved by adding lactose or isopropyl-β-D-thiogalactopyranoside (IPTG).
   3582..3609    -  rep_origin     RSF ori (fragment): Plasmids containing the RSF 1030 origin of replication can be propagated in E. coli cells that contain additional plasmids with compatible origins.
>Addgene plasmid #171792 | 469_pME_iCre | addgene full sequence | sequence record 344912 | Addgene NGS Result
GCGCTCGGTCGTTCGGCTGCGGCGAGCGGTATCAGCTCACTCAAAGGCGGTAATACGGTTATCCACAGAA
TCAGGGGATAACGCAGGAAAGAACATGTGAGCAAAAGGCCAGCAAAAGGCCAGGAACCGTAAAAAGGCCG
CGTTGCTGGCGTTTTTCCATAGGCTCCGCCCCCCTGACGAGCATCACAAAAATCGACGCTCAAGTCAGAG
GTGGCGAAACCCGACAGGACTATAAAGATACCAGGCGTTTCCCCCTGGAAGCTCCCTCGTGCGCTCTCCT
GTTCCGACCCTGCCGCTTACCGGATACCTGTCCGCCTTTCTCCCTTCGGGAAGCGTGGCGCTTTCTCATA
GCTCACGCTGTAGGTATCTCAGTTCGGTGTAGGTCGTTCGCTCCAAGCTGGGCTGTGTGCACGAACCCCC
CGTTCAGCCCGACCGCTGCGCCTTATCCGGTAACTATCGTCTTGAGTCCAACCCGGTAAGACACGACTTA
TCGCCACTGGCAGCAGCCACTGGTAACAGGATTAGCAGAGCGAGGTATGTAGGCGGTGCTACAGAGTTCT
TGAAGTGGTGGCCTAACTACGGCTACACTAGAAGAACAGTATTTGGTATCTGCGCTCTGCTGAAGCCAGT
TACCTTCGGAAAAAGAGTTGGTAGCTCTTGATCCGGCAAACAAACCACCGCTGGTAGCGGTGGTTTTTTT
GTTTGCAAGCAGCAGATTACGCGCAGAAAAAAAGGATCTCAAGAAGATCCTTTGATCTTTTCTACGGGGT
CTGACGCTCAGTGGAACGACGCGTAACTCACGTTAAGGGATTTTGGTCATGAGCTTGCGCCGTCCCGTCA
AGTCAGCGTAATGCTCTGCCAGTGTTACAACCAATTAACCAATTCTGATTAGAAAAACTCATCGAGCATC
AAATGAAACTGCAATTTATTCATATCAGGATTATCAATACCATATTTTTGAAAAAGCCGTTTCTGTAATG
AAGGAGAAAACTCACCGAGGCAGTTCCATAGGATGGCAAGATCCTGGTATCGGTCTGCGATTCCGACTCG
TCCAACATCAATACAACCTATTAATTTCCCCTCGTCAAAAATAAGGTTATCAAGTGAGAAATCACCATGA
GTGACGACTGAATCCGGTGAGAATGGCAAAAGTTTATGCATTTCTTTCCAGACTTGTTCAACAGGCCAGC
CATTACGCTCGTCATCAAAATCACTCGCATCAACCAAACCGTTATTCATTCGTGATTGCGCCTGAGCGAG
ACGAAATACGCGATCGCTGTTAAAAGGACAATTACAAACAGGAATCGAATGCAACCGGCGCAGGAACACT
GCCAGCGCATCAACAATATTTTCACCTGAATCAGGATATTCTTCTAATACCTGGAATGCTGTTTTTCCGG
GGATCGCAGTGGTGAGTAACCATGCATCATCAGGAGTACGGATAAAATGCTTGATGGTCGGAAGAGGCAT
AAATTCCGTCAGCCAGTTTAGTCTGACCATCTCATCTGTAACATCATTGGCAACGCTACCTTTGCCATGT
TTCAGAAACAACTCTGGCGCATCGGGCTTCCCATACAAGCGATAGATTGTCGCACCTGATTGCCCGACAT
TATCGCGAGCCCATTTATACCCATATAAATCAGCATCCATGTTGGAATTTAATCGCGGCCTCGACGTTTC
CCGTTGAATATGGCTCATAACACCCCTTGTATTACTGTTTATGTAAGCAGACAGTTTTATTGTTCATGAT
GATATATTTTTATCTTGTGCAATGTAACATCAGAGATTTTGAGACACGGGCCAGAGCTGCCAGGAAACAG
CTATGACCATGTAATACGACTCACTATAGGGGATATCAGCTGGATGGCAAATAATGATTTTATTTTGACT
GATAGTGACCTGTTCGTTGCAACAAATTGATAAGCAATGCTTTCTTATAATGCCAACTTTGTACAAGAAA
GCTGGGTGTCAGTCCCCATCCTCGAGCAGCCTCACCATGGCCCCAGTCTCAGAGTCCAGGTTTCTGATGT
AGTTCATCACAATGTTCACATTGGTCCAGCCACCAGCCTGCATGATTTCAGGGATGGACACACCAGCCCT
GGCCATGTCCCTGGCAGCACCCACTCTGGCAGAGTGGCCAGACCAGGCCAGGTATCTCTGCCCAGAGTCA
TCCTTGGCACCATAGATCAGGCGGTGGGTGGCCTCAAAGATCCCTTCCAGGGCCCGGGTGGACAGTTGGG
AGGTGGCAGAAGGGGCAGCCACACCATTCTTTCTGACCCGGCAGAACAGGTAGTTGTTGGGGTCATCAGC
CACACCAGACACAGAGATCCATCTCTCCACCAGCTTGGTAACCCCCAGGGACAGGGCCTTCTCCACACCA
GCTGTGGACACCAGGGTCTTGGTCCTGCCAATGTGGATCAGCATTCTCCCACCATCGGTGCGGGAGATGT
CCTTCACTCTGATTCTGGCAATTTCGGCAATGCGCAGCAGGGTGTTGTAGGCAATGCCCAGGAAGGCCAG
GTTCCTGATGTCCTGGCATCTGTCAGAGTTCTCCATCAGGGATCTGACTTGGTCAAAGTCAGTGCGTTCA
AAGGCCAGGGCCTGCTTGGCTCTCTCCCCAGCATCCACATTCTCCTTTCTGATTCTCCTCATCACCAGGG
ACACAGCATTGGAGTCAGAAGGGCGAGGCAGGCCAGATCTCCTGTGCAGCATGTTGAGCTGGCCCAGGTG
CTGTTGGATGGTCTTCACAGCCAGGCCTCTGGCTTGCAGGTACAGGAGGTAGTCCCTCACATCCTCAGGT
TCAGCAGGGAACCATTTCCTGTTGTTCAGCTTGCACCAGGCAGCCCAGGATCTGCACACAGACAGGAGCA
TCTTCCAGGTGTGTTCAGAGAAGGCCTGCCTGTCCCTGAACATGTCCATCAGGTTCTTCCTGACTTCATC
AGAGGTGGCATCCACAGGGAGGGCAGGCAGGTTTTGGTGCACAGTCAGCAGGTTGGAGACTTTCCTCTTC
TTCTTGGGCACCATGGTGGCGGAGCCTGCTTTTTTGTACAAAGTTGGCATTATAAAAAAGCATTGCTCAT
CAATTTGTTGCAACGAACAGGTCACTATCAGTCAAAATAAAATCATTATTTGGGGCCCGAGCTTAAGACT
GGCCGTCGTTTTACAACGTCGTGACTGGGAAAACATCCATGCTAGCGTTAACGCGAGAGTAGGGAACTGC
CAGGCATCAAATAAAACGAAAGGCTCAGTCGGAAGACTGGGCCTTTCGTTTTATCTGTTGTTTGTCGGTG
AACGCTCTCCTGAGTAGGACAAATCCGCCGGGAGCGGATTTGAACGTTGTGAAGCAACGGCCCGGAGGGT
GGCGGGCAGGACGCCCGCCATAAACTGCCAGGCATCAAACTAAGCAGAAGGCCATCCTGACGGATGGCCT
TTTTGCGTTTCTACAAACTCTTCCTGGCTAGCGGTACGCGTATTAATTGCGTTGCGCTCACTGCCCGCTT
TCCAGTCGGGAAACCTGTCGTGCCAGCTGCATTAATGAATCGGCCAACGCGCGGGGAGAGGCGGTTTGCG
TATTGGGCGCTCTTCCGCTTCCTCGCTCACTGACTCGCT
